Addgene plasmid #210518: pDestTol2pA ins:Apollo-NADP+ mVenus
Purpose: Expresses mVenus-tagged Apollo-NADP+ in zebrafish pancreatic beta cells using a zebrafish insulin promoter
Depositing lab: Jonathan Rocheleau. Depositing organization: University of Toronto. Publication: Apollo-NADP(+) reveals in vivo adaptation of NADPH/NADP(+) metabolism in electrically activated pancreatic beta cells. Bui CV, Boswell CW, Ciruna B, Rocheleau JV. Sci Adv. 2023 Oct 6;9(40):eadi8317. doi: 10.1126/sciadv.adi8317. Epub 2023 Oct 4. PubMed 37792934.
Backbone
  Vector backbone: pDestTol2pA
  Total vector size (bp): 8127
  Vector type: Zebrafish expression, Tol2 kit Gateway-compatible
Growth in bacteria
  Bacterial resistance: Ampicillin, 100 μg/mL
  Growth temperature: 37°C
  Growth strain: DH5alpha
  Copy number: Unknown
Gene/Insert
  Gene/Insert name: Apollo-NADP+
  Species: Synthetic
  Insert size (bp): 2277
  Promoter: Zebrafish insulin promoter
  Tag / fusion protein: mVenus (C terminal on insert)
  Cloning method: Gateway Cloning
  Sequencing primers: 5′ GGTGAGTGTCGAGCGGGATGG
Terms and licenses: Academic/Nonprofit Terms; Industry Terms: Not Available to Industry
Depositor comments: Zebrafish insulin promoter cloned from ins:CFP-NTR (Addgene plasmid # 66593 ; http://n2t.net/addgene:66593 ; RRID:Addgene_66593)
How to cite: pDestTol2pA ins:Apollo-NADP+ mVenus was a gift from Jonathan Rocheleau (Addgene plasmid # 210518 ; http://n2t.net/addgene:210518 ; RRID:Addgene_210518)
