[The description below was written by a language model from this plasmid's Addgene catalogue record and pLannotate feature annotations shown in this document.]
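Description:
pDestTol2pA ins:Apollo-NADP+ mVenus is a zebrafish transgenesis plasmid assembled by multisite Gateway cloning into the Tol2kit destination backbone pDestTol2pA. It is propagated in E. coli through a high-copy ColE1/pUC-type origin and selected with ampicillin via the β-lactamase gene. Remnants of a pBluescript-type backbone are also annotated (M13 ori fragment, lac promoter/operator, T3 promoter). The Tol2 transposon arms are not annotated as such. The medaka tyrosinase fragment called just upstream of the cassette may reflect Tol2-associated sequence, since Tol2 was originally isolated from that locus. In Tol2 vectors these arms allow the cassette to be integrated into the genome when Tol2 transposase is supplied.

The cassette lies between attB4 and attB3 sites. The roughly 1.1 kb unannotated interval after attB4 matches the position of the zebrafish insulin promoter, which the record says was taken from an ins:CFP-NTR plasmid and which restricts expression to pancreatic beta cells. It drives Apollo-NADP+, annotated here as a human glucose-6-phosphate dehydrogenase coding sequence fused at its C terminus to the monomeric yellow fluorescent protein mVenus. Two SV40 polyadenylation signals follow, one from the 3′ Gateway entry element and one from the backbone. Going by the sensor's name and the associated publication, the construct serves as a genetically encoded reporter of NADPH/NADP+ metabolism in beta cells in vivo.

The two sequence records differ slightly. The depositor's 8,127 nt map carries an attR2 site downstream of attB2 and shows no attB1, whereas the 7,940 nt sequencing result shows attB1 and attB2 and lacks attR2. The other annotated features are the same in both.
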