Features (pLannotate 1.2.2; 23 found; start..end, strand, type, name):
    124..712     -  rep_origin     ori: high-copy-number ColE1/pMB1/pBR322/pUC origin of replication
    883..1743    -  CDS            AmpR: β-lactamase; bla; confers resistance to ampicillin, carbenicillin, and related antibiotics
   1744..1848    -  promoter       AmpR promoter: bla
   1874..2095    -  rep_origin     M13 ori (fragment) (sequence partly withheld): M13 bacteriophage origin of replication; arrow indicates direction of (+) strand synthesis
   2095..2382    +  CDS            tyr (fragment) (sequence partly withheld): TYRO_ORYLA - Also known as tyro. Experimental evidence at transcript level: Swiss-Prot protein existence level 2. This is a copper-containing oxidase that functions in the formation of pigments such as melanins and other polyphenolic compounds. From Oryzias latipes (Japanese rice fish) (Japanese killifish).
   2964..2984    +  protein_bind   attB4: mutant version of attB; core recombination site for the Gateway® BP reaction BP Clonase™
   4135..4159    +  misc_feature   MCS (fragment): pBluescript multiple cloning site
   4165..5709    +  CDS            G6PD: G6PD_HUMAN - Experimental evidence at protein level: Swiss-Prot protein existence level 1. Catalyzes the rate-limiting step of the oxidative pentose- phosphate pathway, which represents a route for the dissimilation of carbohydrates besides glycolysis. The main function of this enzyme is to provide reducing power (NADPH) and pentose phosphates for fatty acid and nucleic acid synthesis. From Homo sapiens (Human).
   5725..6441    +  CDS            mVenus: mVenus is a basic (constitutively fluorescent) yellow fluorescent protein published in 2006, derived from Aequorea victoria. It is reported to be a rapidly-maturing monomer with moderate acid sensitivity.
   6473..6497    -  protein_bind   attB2: mutant version of attB; recombination site for the Gateway® BP reaction BP Clonase™
   6568..6691    -  protein_bind   attR2: mutant version of attR; recombination site for the Gateway® LR reaction LR Clonase™
   6694..6828    -  polyA_signal   SV40 poly(A) signal: SV40 polyadenylation signal
   6891..6911    -  protein_bind   attB3: mutant version of attB; core recombination site for the Gateway® BP reaction BP Clonase™
   6915..6935    +  CDS            lacZα (fragment): LacZα fragment of β-galactosidase; lacZ fragment
   6951..7085    -  polyA_signal   SV40 poly(A) signal: SV40 polyadenylation signal
   7108..7191    -  CDS            large T antigen (fragment): large T antigen from SV40 (simian virus 40)
   7757..7797    -  misc_feature   MCS (fragment): pBluescript multiple cloning site
   7810..7828    -  promoter       T3 promoter: promoter for bacteriophage T3 RNA polymerase
   7873..7889    -  protein_bind   lac operator: The lac repressor binds to the lac operator to inhibit transcription in E. coli. This inhibition can be relieved by adding lactose or isopropyl-β-D-thiogalactopyranoside (IPTG). lac repressor encoded by lacI
   7897..7927    -  promoter       lac promoter: promoter for the E. coli lac operon
   7942..7963    -  protein_bind   CAP binding site: CAP binding activates transcription in the presence of cAMP. E. coli catabolite activator protein
   7976..8068    -  CDS            lacI (fragment): lac repressor; lacI; The lac repressor binds to the lac operator to inhibit transcription in E. coli. This inhibition can be relieved by adding lactose or isopropyl-β-D-thiogalactopyranoside (IPTG).
   8070..8127    -  rep_origin     RSF ori (fragment): Plasmids containing the RSF 1030 origin of replication can be propagated in E. coli cells that contain additional plasmids with compatible origins.
>Addgene plasmid #210518 | pDestTol2pA ins:Apollo-NADP+ mVenus | depositor full sequence | sequence record 410265 | pDestTol2pA ins:Apollo-NADP+ mVenus sequence 8127 bps
ATCAGCTCACTCAAAGGCGGTAATACGGTTATCCACAGAATCAGGGGATAACGCAGGAAAGAACATGTGA
GCAAAAGGCCAGCAAAAGGCCAGGAACCGTAAAAAGGCCGCGTTGCTGGCGTTTTTCCATAGGCTCCGCC
CCCCTGACGAGCATCACAAAAATCGACGCTCAAGTCAGAGGTGGCGAAACCCGACAGGACTATAAAGATA
CCAGGCGTTTCCCCCTGGAAGCTCCCTCGTGCGCTCTCCTGTTCCGACCCTGCCGCTTACCGGATACCTG
TCCGCCTTTCTCCCTTCGGGAAGCGTGGCGCTTTCTCATAGCTCACGCTGTAGGTATCTCAGTTCGGTGT
AGGTCGTTCGCTCCAAGCTGGGCTGTGTGCACGAACCCCCCGTTCAGCCCGACCGCTGCGCCTTATCCGG
TAACTATCGTCTTGAGTCCAACCCGGTAAGACACGACTTATCGCCACTGGCAGCAGCCACTGGTAACAGG
ATTAGCAGAGCGAGGTATGTAGGCGGTGCTACAGAGTTCTTGAAGTGGTGGCCTAACTACGGCTACACTA
GAAGGACAGTATTTGGTATCTGCGCTCTGCTGAAGCCAGTTACCTTCGGAAAAAGAGTTGGTAGCTCTTG
ATCCGGCAAACAAACCACCGCTGGTAGCGGTGGTTTTTTTGTTTGCAAGCAGCAGATTACGCGCAGAAAA
AAAGGATCTCAAGAAGATCCTTTGATCTTTTCTACGGGGTCTGACGCTCAGTGGAACGAAAACTCACGTT
AAGGGATTTTGGTCATGAGATTATCAAAAAGGATCTTCACCTAGATCCTTTTAAATTAAAAATGAAGTTT
TAAATCAATCTAAAGTATATATGAGTAAACTTGGTCTGACAGTTACCAATGCTTAATCAGTGAGGCACCT
ATCTCAGCGATCTGTCTATTTCGTTCATCCATAGTTGCCTGACTCCCCGTCGTGTAGATAACTACGATAC
GGGAGGGCTTACCATCTGGCCCCAGTGCTGCAATGATACCGCGAGACCCACGCTCACCGGCTCCAGATTT
ATCAGCAATAAACCAGCCAGCCGGAAGGGCCGAGCGCAGAAGTGGTCCTGCAACTTTATCCGCCTCCATC
CAGTCTATTAATTGTTGCCGGGAAGCTAGAGTAAGTAGTTCGCCAGTTAATAGTTTGCGCAACGTTGTTG
CCATTGCTACAGGCATCGTGGTGTCACGCTCGTCGTTTGGTATGGCTTCATTCAGCTCCGGTTCCCAACG
ATCAAGGCGAGTTACATGATCCCCCATGTTGTGCAAAAAAGCGGTTAGCTCCTTCGGTCCTCCGATCGTT
GTCAGAAGTAAGTTGGCCGCAGTGTTATCACTCATGGTTATGGCAGCACTGCATAATTCTCTTACTGTCA
TGCCATCCGTAAGATGCTTTTCTGTGACTGGTGAGTACTCAACCAAGTCATTCTGAGAATAGTGTATGCG
GCGACCGAGTTGCTCTTGCCCGGCGTCAATACGGGATAATACCGCGCCACATAGCAGAACTTTAAAAGTG
CTCATCATTGGAAAACGTTCTTCGGGGCGAAAACTCTCAAGGATCTTACCGCTGTTGAGATCCAGTTCGA
TGTAACCCACTCGTGCACCCAACTGATCTTCAGCATCTTTTACTTTCACCAGCGTTTCTGGGTGAGCAAA
AACAGGAAGGCAAAATGCCGCAAAAAAGGGAATAAGGGCGACACGGAAATGTTGAATACTCATACTCTTC
CTTTTTCAATATTATTGAAGCATTTATCAGGGTTATTGTCTCATGAGCGGATACATATTTGAATGTATTT
AGAAAAATAAACAAATAGGGGTTCCGCGCACATTTCCCCGAAAAGTGCCACCTAAATTGTAAGCGTTAAT
ATTTTGTTAAAATTCGCGTTAAATTTTTGTTAAATCAGCTCATTTTTTAACCAATAGGCCGAAATCGGCA
AAATCCCTTATAAATCAAAAGAATAGACCGAGATAGGGT
[37 nt withheld, positions 2000-2036]
AAAGAACGTGGACTCCAACGTCAAAGG
[32 nt withheld, positions 2064-2095]
GCTGGCTAAGAACTCATCAGCCTCCCCGGTCCATCTACCCACGTACCAATGCACCAATTGGCCACAATGA
CGGCTACTACATGGTGCCATTCCTTCCTCTTTATAGGAATGGAGACTACCTCCTGTCCAACAAGGCTCTT
GGATACGAGTACGCCTACCTGTTGGACCCAGGTCATTGCACAACACCAGAAATGCCCTCTGATCTGCAAA
AGACGTGAATATCTGTTCAGACACCCATATCCACTCTGTTCCACACAGGTCAGAGGTTTGTCCAGGAGTT
CTTGACAGAGGTGTAAAAAGTACTCAAAAATTTTACTCAAGTGAAAGTACAAGTACTTAGGGAAAATTTT
ACTCAATTAAAAGTAAAAGTATCTGGCTAGAATCTTACTTGAGTAAAAGTAAAAAAGTACTCCATTAAAA
TTGTACTTGAGTATTAAGGAAGTAAAAGTAAAAGCAAGAAAGAAAACTAGAGATTCTTGTTTAAGCTTTT
AATCTCAAAAAACATTAAATGAAATGCATACAAGGTTTTATCCTGCTTTAGAACTGTTTGTATTTAATTA
TCAAACTATAAGACAGACAATCTAATGCCAGTACACGCTACTCAAAGTTGTAAAACCTCAGATTTAACTT
CAGTAGAAGCTGATTCTCAAAATTGTTAGTGTCAAGCCTAGCTCTTTTGGGGCTGAAAAGCAATCCTGCA
GTGCTGAAAAGCCTCTCACAGGCAGCCGATGCGGGAAGAGGTGTATTAGTCTTGATAGAGAGGCTGCAAA
TAGCAGGAAACGTGAGCAGAGACTCCCTGGTGTCTGAAACACAGGCCAGATGGGCCCTCGAGCAGGAAAC
AGCTATGACCATGATTACGCCAAGCTATCAACTTTGTATAGAAAAGTTGTAGAGCTCACGCGTAAGCTTT
GTTTGTACCATAATAAGCTCATTATATAATATTTAAAATGATACTGCATCATTAATTGATATGTTTTCTA
GTTATTTTTAAATATTAGCAACTAAATTAGGAAATTATCCATAGTAAATTTAATGTAATATTATTTGTTA
TATTTAACTTCAGCCCACAGTCTAGTTTAGTTGTTGGTCCCTTATGAGAAAAAATTTGGGCACCTCTGCT
CTAGTGCTTGTAAACATTTTTGAGTATCTATAGTTGAACATGAAAGCATTTTTTTTTTTTTTTTTTTAAG
AAAATGAAGAAAGCTAAAAACCTGTATCCACTGACTTCCATTAAAAAAAGCAAATACTAGGGATGTCTAT
GGTGTCTTCTTTTGTGTTCAACAAATAAGCAGAAAGTAACTGCTGACAGAACATTACATTTTGTGTGAAT
CCCCTTATATTGTGTTAAAAACTGTAGAGAAATCATCTAATAATAAGAAATTATCAAGAAATAAACAGAA
AATGATCTAATAGTATACTATAAAATCTTTCAAAATCCAGGCCACTACCATATGACTAAAACCACACATA
TTATGCTTTAAAAAAAGTCACAATGAAGACGTCACAAACGTTCCTGAAGACTAATGACTCGTCTAACCCC
ATCTTACCTTCTGCTGTTTCACTCAAAGAAAAGCCACCAGCTGTCTCTGTGATCTGCTCATTCTGTGTTA
ACTTGTGTTCTCAACAATTAACAATTAACCAAAAGCCTCTGGAGCTGCGTGAGCATCACGATGTGTTTGT
CTTCTGTGAGCGTGGCAGTGTCCACGAAGTCAATGTGAATTGGTTGGCCAAACACAGCTAATGTGGCATG
TGTGATTGGACAGCCACTTAAAAGTGTTAAAGTGTGTTTACGCACAGGATTGGTTTTCCGCTGAATCAGG
CAAAACCAGCAGAACCGATCTAAACTCGAGTATAAAAGTGAGTAGGAGATGCTATTCGTCCCAAAACATC
TCCACCACCATCTCCACCATTCCTCGCCTCTGCTTCGAGAACAGGTGAGTGTCGAGCGGGATGGTAAATC
TACAGAGAATGCGGAGTGTAGCTTGTGTACATGTTTTTGATTAACAGAGATTGTATGTGTGTGTTTGTGT
CAGTGTGACGGATCCCCCGGGCTGCAGGAATTCGCCACCATGGCAGAGCAGGTGGCCCTGAGCCGGACCC
AGGTGTGCGGGATCCTGCGGGAAGAGCTTTTCCAGGGCGATGCCTTCCATCAGTCGGATACACACATATT
CATCATCATGGGTGCAGCGGGTGACCTGGCCAAGAAGAAGATCTACCCCACCATCTGGTGGCTGTTCCGG
GATGGCCTTCTGCCCGAAAACACCTTCATCGTGGGCTATGCTCAGTCCCGCCTCACAGTGGCTGACATCC
GCAAACAGAGTGAGCCCTTCTTCAAGGCCACCCCAGAGGAGAAGCTCAAGCTGGAGGACTTCTTTGCCCG
CAACTCCTATGTGGCTGGCCAGTACGATGATGCAGCCTCCTACCAGCGCCTCAACAGCCACATGAATGCC
CTCCACCTGGGGTCACAGGCCAACCGCCTCTTCTACCTGGCCTTGCCCCCGACCGTCTACGAGGCCGTCA
CCAAGAACATTCACGAGTCCTGCATGAGCCAGATAGGCTGGAACCGCATCATCGTGGAGAAGCCCTTCGG
GAGGGACCTGCAGAGCTCTGACCGGCTGTCCAACCACATCTCCTCCCTGTTCCGTGAGGACCAGATCTAC
CGCATCGACAACTACCTGGGCACGGAGATGGTGCAGAACCTCATGGTGCTGAGATTTGCCAACAGGATCT
TCGGCCCCATCTGGAACCGGGACAACATCGCCTGCGTTATCCTCACCTTCAAGGAGCCCTTTGGCACTGA
GGGTCGCGGGGGCTATTTCGATGAATTTGGGATCATCCGGGACGTGATGCAGAACCACCTACTGCAGATG
CTGTGTCTGGTGGCCATGGAGAAGCCCGCCTCCACCAACTCAGATGACGTCCGTGATGAGAAGGTCAAGG
TGTTGAAATGCATCTCAGAGGTGCAGGCCAACAATGTGGTCCTGGGCCAGTACGTGGGGAACCCCGATGG
AGAGGGCGAGGCCACCAAAGGGTACCTGGACGACCCCACGGTGCCCCGCGGGTCCACCACCGCCACTTTT
GCAGCCGTCGTCCTCTATGTGGAGAATGAGAGGTGGGATGGGGTGCCCTTCATCCTGCGCTGCGGCAAGG
CCCTGAACGAGCGCAAGGCCGAGGTGAGGCTGCAGTTCCATGATGTGGCCGGCGACATCTTCCACCAGCA
GTGCAAGCGCAACGAGCTGGTGATCCGCGTGCAGCCCAACGAGGCCGTGTACACCAAGATGATGACCAAG
AAGCCGGGCATGTTCTTCAACCCCGAGGAGTCGGAGCTGGACCTGACCTACGGCAACAGATACAAGAACG
TGAAGCTCCCTGACGCCTATGAGCGCCTCATCCTGGACGTCTTCTGCGGGAGCCAGATGCACTTCGTGCG
CAGCGACGAGCTCCGTGAGGCCTGGCGTATTTTCACCCCACTGCTGCACCAGATTGAGCTGGAGAAGCCC
AAGCCCATCCCCTATATTTATGGCAGCCGAGGCCCCACGGAGGCAGACGAGCTGATGAAGAGAGTGGGTT
TCCAGTATGAGGGCACCTACAAGTGGGTGAACCCCCACAAGCTCAGACCGGTCGCCACCATGGTGAGCAA
GGGCGAGGAGCTGTTCACCGGGGTGGTGCCCATCCTGGTCGAGCTGGACGGCGACGTAAACGGCCACAAG
TTCAGCGTGTCCGGCGAGGGCGAGGGCGATGCCACCTACGGCAAGCTGACCCTGAAGCTGATCTGCACCA
CCGGCAAGCTGCCCGTGCCCTGGCCCACCCTCGTGACCACCCTGGGCTACGGCCTGCAGTGCTTCGCCCG
CTACCCCGACCACATGAAGCAGCACGACTTCTTCAAGTCCGCCATGCCCGAAGGCTACGTCCAGGAGCGC
ACCATCTTCTTCAAGGACGACGGCAACTACAAGACCCGCGCCGAGGTGAAGTTCGAGGGCGACACCCTGG
TGAACCGCATCGAGCTGAAGGGCATCGACTTCAAGGAGGACGGCAACATCCTGGGGCACAAGCTGGAGTA
CAACTACAACAGCCACAACGTCTATATCACCGCCGACAAGCAGAAGAACGGCATCAAGGCCAACTTCAAG
ATCCGCCACAACATCGAGGACGGCGGCGTGCAGCTCGCCGACCACTACCAGCAGAACACCCCCATCGGCG
ACGGCCCCGTGCTGCTGCCCGACAACCACTACCTGAGCTACCAGTCCAAACTGAGCAAAGACCCCAACGA
GAAGCGCGATCACATGGTCCTGCTGGAGTTCGTGACCGCCGCCGGGATCACTCTCGGCATGGACGAGCTG
TACAAGTAAAGCGGCCGCGACTCTAGATCATAATCACACCCAGCTTTCTTGTACAAAGTGGTCTTAAGCT
CGGGCCCTGCAGCTCTAGAGCTCGAATTCTACAGGTCACTAATACCATCTAAGTAGTTGGTTCATAGTGA
CTGCATATGTTGTGTTTTACAGTATTATGTAGTCTGTTTTTTATGCAAAATCTAATTTAATATATTGATA
TTTATATCATTTTACGTTTCTCGTTCAACTTTCTTGTACAAAGTGGGGGATCCAGACATGATAAGATACA
TTGATGAGTTTGGACAAACCACAACTAGAATGCAGTGAAAAAAATGCTTTATTTGTGAAATTTGTGATGC
TATTGCTTTATTTGTAACCATTATAAGCTGCAATAAACAAGTTAACAACAACAATTGCATTCATTTTATG
TTTCAGGTTCAGGGGGAGGTGTGGGAGGTTTTTTCCAACTTTATTATACATAGTTGATAATTCACTGGCC
GTCGTTTTACGGTACCATCGATGATGATCCAGACATGATAAGATACATTGATGAGTTTGGACAAACCACA
ACTAGAATGCAGTGAAAAAAATGCTTTATTTGTGAAATTTGTGATGCTATTGCTTTATTTGTAACCATTA
TAAGCTGCAATAAACAAGTTAACAACAACAATTGCATTCATTTTATGTTTCAGGTTCAGGGGGAGGTGTG
GGAGGTTTTTTAAAGCAAGTAAAACCTCTACAAATGTGGTATGGCTGATTATGATCCTCTAGATCAGATC
TGCGAAGATACGGCCACGGGTGCTCTTGATCCTGTGGCTGATTTTGGACTGTGCTGCTCGCAGCTGCTGA
TGAATCACATACTTCCTCCATTTTCTTCCACTGATTGACTGTTATAATTTCCCTAATTTCCAGGTCAAGG
TGCTGTGCATTGTGGTAATAGATGTGACATGACGTCACTTCCAAAGGACCAATGAACATGTCTGACCAAT
TTCATATAATGTGAAAACGATTTTCATAGGCAGAATAAATAACATTTAAATTAAACTGGGCATCAGCGCA
ATTCAATTGGTTTGGTAATAGCAAGGGAAAATAGAATGAAGTGATCTCCAAAAAATAAGTACTTTTTGAC
TGTAAATAAAATTGTAAGGAGTAAAAAGTACTTTTTTTTCTAAAAAAATGTAATTAAGTAAAAGTAAAAG
TATTGATTTTTAATTGTACTCAAGTAAAGTAAAAATCCCCAAAAATAATACTTAAGTACAGTAATCAAGT
AAAATTACTCAAGTACTTTACACCTCTGGTTCTTGACCCCCTACCTTCAGCAAGCCCAGCAGATCCACTA
GTTCTAGAGCGGCCGCCACCGCGGTGGAGCTCCAGCTTTTGTTCCCTTTAGTGAGGGTTAATTGCGCGCT
TGGCGTAATCATGGTCATAGCTGTTTCCTGTGTGAAATTGTTATCCGCTCACAATTCCACACAACATACG
AGCCGGAAGCATAAAGTGTAAAGCCTGGGGTGCCTAATGAGTGAGCTAACTCACATTAATTGCGTTGCGC
TCACTGCCCGCTTTCCAGTCGGGAAACCTGTCGTGCCAGCTGCATTAATGAATCGGCCAACGCGCGGGGA
GAGGCGGTTTGCGTATTGGGCGCTCTTCCGCTTCCTCGCTCACTGACTCGCTGCGCTCGGTCGTTCGGCT
GCGGCGAGCGGT
