Features (pLannotate 1.2.2; 22 found; start..end, strand, type, name):
    124..712     -  rep_origin     ori: high-copy-number ColE1/pMB1/pBR322/pUC origin of replication
    883..1743    -  CDS            AmpR: β-lactamase; bla; confers resistance to ampicillin, carbenicillin, and related antibiotics
   1744..1848    -  promoter       AmpR promoter: bla
   1874..2095    -  rep_origin     M13 ori (fragment) (sequence partly withheld): M13 bacteriophage origin of replication; arrow indicates direction of (+) strand synthesis
   2095..2382    +  CDS            tyr (fragment) (sequence partly withheld): TYRO_ORYLA - Also known as tyro. Experimental evidence at transcript level: Swiss-Prot protein existence level 2. This is a copper-containing oxidase that functions in the formation of pigments such as melanins and other polyphenolic compounds. From Oryzias latipes (Japanese rice fish) (Japanese killifish).
   2964..2984    +  protein_bind   attB4: mutant version of attB; core recombination site for the Gateway® BP reaction BP Clonase™
   4142..4162    +  protein_bind   attB1: mutant version of attB; core recombination site for the Gateway® BP reaction BP Clonase™
   4173..5717    +  CDS            G6PD: G6PD_HUMAN - Experimental evidence at protein level: Swiss-Prot protein existence level 1. Catalyzes the rate-limiting step of the oxidative pentose- phosphate pathway, which represents a route for the dissimilation of carbohydrates besides glycolysis. The main function of this enzyme is to provide reducing power (NADPH) and pentose phosphates for fatty acid and nucleic acid synthesis. From Homo sapiens (Human).
   5733..6449    +  CDS            mVenus: mVenus is a basic (constitutively fluorescent) yellow fluorescent protein published in 2006, derived from Aequorea victoria. It is reported to be a rapidly-maturing monomer with moderate acid sensitivity.
   6484..6504    -  protein_bind   attB2: mutant version of attB; core recombination site for the Gateway® BP reaction BP Clonase™
   6507..6641    -  polyA_signal   SV40 poly(A) signal: SV40 polyadenylation signal
   6704..6724    -  protein_bind   attB3: mutant version of attB; core recombination site for the Gateway® BP reaction BP Clonase™
   6728..6748    +  CDS            lacZα (fragment): LacZα fragment of β-galactosidase; lacZ fragment
   6764..6898    -  polyA_signal   SV40 poly(A) signal: SV40 polyadenylation signal
   6921..7004    -  CDS            large T antigen (fragment): large T antigen from SV40 (simian virus 40)
   7570..7610    -  misc_feature   MCS (fragment): pBluescript multiple cloning site
   7623..7641    -  promoter       T3 promoter: promoter for bacteriophage T3 RNA polymerase
   7686..7702    -  protein_bind   lac operator: The lac repressor binds to the lac operator to inhibit transcription in E. coli. This inhibition can be relieved by adding lactose or isopropyl-β-D-thiogalactopyranoside (IPTG). lac repressor encoded by lacI
   7710..7740    -  promoter       lac promoter: promoter for the E. coli lac operon
   7755..7776    -  protein_bind   CAP binding site: CAP binding activates transcription in the presence of cAMP. E. coli catabolite activator protein
   7789..7881    -  CDS            lacI (fragment): lac repressor; lacI; The lac repressor binds to the lac operator to inhibit transcription in E. coli. This inhibition can be relieved by adding lactose or isopropyl-β-D-thiogalactopyranoside (IPTG).
   7883..7940    -  rep_origin     RSF ori (fragment): Plasmids containing the RSF 1030 origin of replication can be propagated in E. coli cells that contain additional plasmids with compatible origins.
>Addgene plasmid #210518 | pDestTol2pA ins:Apollo-NADP+ mVenus | addgene full sequence | sequence record 417682 | Addgene NGS Result
ATCAGCTCACTCAAAGGCGGTAATACGGTTATCCACAGAATCAGGGGATAACGCAGGAAAGAACATGTGA
GCAAAAGGCCAGCAAAAGGCCAGGAACCGTAAAAAGGCCGCGTTGCTGGCGTTTTTCCATAGGCTCCGCC
CCCCTGACGAGCATCACAAAAATCGACGCTCAAGTCAGAGGTGGCGAAACCCGACAGGACTATAAAGATA
CCAGGCGTTTCCCCCTGGAAGCTCCCTCGTGCGCTCTCCTGTTCCGACCCTGCCGCTTACCGGATACCTG
TCCGCCTTTCTCCCTTCGGGAAGCGTGGCGCTTTCTCATAGCTCACGCTGTAGGTATCTCAGTTCGGTGT
AGGTCGTTCGCTCCAAGCTGGGCTGTGTGCACGAACCCCCCGTTCAGCCCGACCGCTGCGCCTTATCCGG
TAACTATCGTCTTGAGTCCAACCCGGTAAGACACGACTTATCGCCACTGGCAGCAGCCACTGGTAACAGG
ATTAGCAGAGCGAGGTATGTAGGCGGTGCTACAGAGTTCTTGAAGTGGTGGCCTAACTACGGCTACACTA
GAAGAACAGTATTTGGTATCTGCGCTCTGCTGAAGCCAGTTACCTTCGGAAAAAGAGTTGGTAGCTCTTG
ATCCGGCAAACAAACCACCGCTGGTAGCGGTGGTTTTTTTGTTTGCAAGCAGCAGATTACGCGCAGAAAA
AAAGGATCTCAAGAAGATCCTTTGATCTTTTCTACGGGGTCTGACGCTCAGTGGAACGAAAACTCACGTT
AAGGCATTTTGGTCATGAGATTATCAAAAAGGATCTTCACCTAGATCCTTTTAAATTAAAAATGAAGTTT
TAAATCAATCTAAAGTATATATGAGTAAACTTGGTCTGACAGTTACCAATGCTTAATCAGTGAGGCACCT
ATCTCAGCGATCTGTCTATTTCGTTCATCCATAGTTGCCTGACTCCCCGTCGTGTAGATAACTACGATAC
GGGAGGGCTTACCATCTGGCCCCAGTGCTGCAATGATACCGCGAGACCCACGCTCACCGGCTCCAGATTT
ATCAGCAATAAACCAGCCAGCCGGAAGGGCCGAGCGCAGAAGTGGTCCTGCAACTTTATCCGCCTCCATC
CAGTCTATTAATTGTTGCCGGGAAGCTAGAGTAAGTAGTTCGCCAGTTAATAGTTTGCGCAACGTTGTTG
CCATTGCTACAGGCATCGTGGTGTCACGCTCGTCGTTTGGTATGGCTTCATTCAGCTCCGGTTCCCAACG
ATCAAGGCGAGTTACATGATCCCCCATGTTGTGCAAAAAAGCGGTTAGCTCCTTCGGTCCTCCGATCGTT
GTCAGAAGTAAGTTGGCCGCAGTGTTATCACTCATGGTTATGGCAGCACTGCATAATTCTCTTACTGTCA
TGCCATCCGTAAGATGCTTTTCTGTGACTGGTGAGTACTCAACCAAGTCATTCTGAGAATAGTGTATGCG
GCGACCGAGTTGCTCTTGCCCGGCGTCAATACGGGATAATACCGCGCCACATAGCAGAACTTTAAAAGTG
CTCATCATTGGAAAACGTTCTTCGGGGCGAAAACTCTCAAGGATCTTACCGCTGTTGAGATCCAGTTCGA
TGTAACCCACTCGTGCACCCAACTGATCTTCAGCATCTTTTACTTTCACCAGCGTTTCTGGGTGAGCAAA
AACAGGAAGGCAAAATGCCGCAAAAAAGGGAATAAGGGCGACACGGAAATGTTGAATACTCATACTCTTC
CTTTTTCAATATTATTGAAGCATTTATCAGGGTTATTGTCTCATGAGCGGATACATATTTGAATGTATTT
AGAAAAATAAACAAATAGGGGTTCCGCGCACATTTCCCCGAAAAGTGCCACCTAAATTGTAAGCGTTAAT
ATTTTGTTAAAATTCGCGTTAAATTTTTGTTAAATCAGCTCATTTTTTAACCAATAGGCCGAAATCGGCA
AAATCCCTTATAAATCAAAAGAATAGACCGAGATAGGGT
[37 nt withheld, positions 2000-2036]
AAAGAACGTGGACTCCAACGTCAAAGG
[32 nt withheld, positions 2064-2095]
GCTGGCTAAGAACTCATCAGCCTCCCCGGTCCATCTACCCACGTACCAATGCACCAATTGGCCACAATGA
CGGCTACTACATGGTGCCATTCCTTCCTCTTTATAGGAATGGAGACTACCTCCTGTCCAACAATGCTCTT
GGATACGAGTACGCCTACCTGTTGGACCCAGGTCATTGCACAACACCAGAAATGCCCTCTGATCTGCAAA
AGACGTGAATATCTGTTCAGACACCCATATCCACTCTGTTCCACACAGGTCAGAGGTTTGTCCAGGAGTT
CTTGACAGAGGTGTAAAAAGTACTCAAAAATTTTACTCAAGTGAAAGTACAAGTACTTAGGGAAAATTTT
ACTCAATTAAAAGTAAAAGTATCTGGCTAGAATCTTACTTGAGTAAAAGTAAAAAAGTACTCCATTAAAA
TTGTACTTGAGTATTAAGGAAGTAAAAGTAAAAGCAAGAAAGAAAACTAGAGATTCTTGTTTAAGCTTTT
AATCTCAAAAAACATTAAATGAAATGCATACAAGGTTTTATCCTGCTTTAGAACTGTTTGTATTTAATTA
TCAAACTATAAGACAGACAATCTAATGCCAGTACACGCTACTCAAAGTTGTAAAACCTCAGATTTAACTT
CAGTAGAAGCTGATTCTCAAAATTGTTAGTGTCAAGCCTAGCTCTTTTGGGGCTGAAAAGCAATCCTGCA
GTGCTGAAAAGCCTCTCACAGGCAGCCGATGCGGGAAGAGGTGTATTAGTCTTGATAGAGAGGCTGCAAA
TAGCAGGAAACGTGAGCAGAGACTCCCTGGTGTCTGAAACACAGGCCAGATGGGCCCTCGAGCAGGAAAC
AGCTATGACCATGATTACGCCAAGCTATCAACTTTGTATAGAAAAGTTGTAGAGCTCACGCGTAAGCTTT
GTTTGTACCATAATAAGCTCATTATATAATATTTAAAATGATACTGCATCATTAATTGATATGTTTTCTA
GTTATTTTTAAATATTAGCAACTAAATTAGGAAATTATCCATAGTAAATTTAATGTAATATTATTTGTTA
TATTTAACTTCAGCCCACAGTCTAGTTTAGTTGTTGGTCCCTTATGAGAAAAAATTTGGGCACCTCTGCT
CTAGTGCTTGTAAACATTTTTGAGTATCTATAGTTGAACATGAAAGCATTTTTTTTTTTTTTTTTTTAAG
AAAATGAAGAAAGCTAAAAACCTGTATCCACTGACTTCCATTAAAAAAAGCAAATACTAGGGATGTCTAT
GGTGTCTTCTTTTGTGTTCAACAAATAAGCAGAAAGTAACTGCTGACAGAACATTACATTTTGTGTGAAT
CCCCTTATATTGTGTTAAAAACTGTAGAGAAATCATCTAATAATAAGAAATTATCAAGAAATAAACAGAA
AATGATCTAATAGTATACTATAAAATCTTTCAAAATCCAGGCCACTACCATATGACTAAAACCACACATA
TTATGCTTTAAAAAAAGTCACAATGAAGACGTCACAAACGTTCCTGAAGACTAATGACTCGTCTAACCCC
ATCTTACCTTCTGCTGTTTCACTCAAAGAAAAGCCACCAGCTGTCTCTGTGATCTGCTCATTCTGTGTTA
ACTTGTGTTCTCAACAATTAACAATTAACCAAAAGCCTCTGGAGCTGCGTGAGCATCACGATGTGTTTGT
CTTCTGTGAGCGTGGCAGTGTCCACGAAGTCAATGTGAATTGGTTGGCCAAACACAGCTAATGTGGCATG
TGTGATTGGACAGCCACTTAAAAGTGTTAAAGTGTGTTTACGCACAGGATTGGTTTTCCGCTGAATCAGG
CAAAACCAGCAGAACCGATCTAAACTCGAGTATAAAAGTGAGTAGGAGATGCTATTCGTCCCAAAACATC
TCCACCACCATCTCCACCATTCCTCGCCTCTGCTTCGAGAACAGGTGAGTGTCGAGCGGGATGGTAAATC
TACAGAGAATGCGGAGTGTAGCTTGTGTACATGTTTTTGATTAACAGAGATTGTATGTGTGTGTTTGTGT
CAGTGTGACGGATCCGCAAGTTTGTACAAAAAAGCAGGCTTGCCACCATGGCAGAGCAGGTGGCCCTGAG
CCGGACCCAGGTGTGCGGGATCCTGCGGGAAGAGCTTTTCCAGGGCGATGCCTTCCATCAGTCGGATACA
CACATATTCATCATCATGGGTGCAGCGGGTGACCTGGCCAAGAAGAAGATCTACCCCACCATCTGGTGGC
TGTTCCGGGATGGCCTTCTGCCCGAAAACACCTTCATCGTGGGCTATGCTCAGTCCCGCCTCACAGTGGC
TGACATCCGCAAACAGAGTGAGCCCTTCTTCAAGGCCACCCCAGAGGAGAAGCTCAAGCTGGAGGACTTC
TTTGCCCGCAACTCCTATGTGGCTGGCCAGTACGATGATGCAGCCTCCTACCAGCGCCTCAACAGCCACA
TGAATGCCCTCCACCTGGGGTCACAGGCCAACCGCCTCTTCTACCTGGCCTTGCCCCCGACCGTCTACGA
GGCCGTCACCAAGAACATTCACGAGTCCTGCATGAGCCAGATAGGCTGGAACCGCATCATCGTGGAGAAG
CCCTTCGGGAGGGACCTGCAGAGCTCTGACCGGCTGTCCAACCACATCTCCTCCCTGTTCCGTGAGGACC
AGATCTACCGCATCGACAACTACCTGGGCACGGAGATGGTGCAGAACCTCATGGTGCTGAGATTTGCCAA
CAGGATCTTCGGCCCCATCTGGAACCGGGACAACATCGCCTGCGTTATCCTCACCTTCAAGGAGCCCTTT
GGCACTGAGGGTCGCGGGGGCTATTTCGATGAATTTGGGATCATCCGGGACGTGATGCAGAACCACCTAC
TGCAGATGCTGTGTCTGGTGGCCATGGAGAAGCCCGCCTCCACCAACTCAGATGACGTCCGTGATGAGAA
GGTCAAGGTGTTGAAATGCATCTCAGAGGTGCAGGCCAACAATGTGGTCCTGGGCCAGTACGTGGGGAAC
CCCGATGGAGAGGGCGAGGCCACCAAAGGGTACCTGGACGACCCCACGGTGCCCCGCGGGTCCACCACCG
CCACTTTTGCAGCCGTCGTCCTCTATGTGGAGAATGAGAGGTGGGATGGGGTGCCCTTCATCCTGCGCTG
CGGCAAGGCCCTGAACGAGCGCAAGGCCGAGGTGAGGCTGCAGTTCCATGATGTGGCCGGCGACATCTTC
CACCAGCAGTGCAAGCGCAACGAGCTGGTGATCCGCGTGCAGCCCAACGAGGCCGTGTACACCAAGATGA
TGACCAAGAAGCCGGGCATGTTCTTCAACCCCGAGGAGTCGGAGCTGGACCTGACCTACGGCAACAGATA
CAAGAACGTGAAGCTCCCTGACGCCTATGAGCGCCTCATCCTGGACGTCTTCTGCGGGAGCCAGATGCAC
TTCGTGCGCAGCGACGAGCTCCGTGAGGCCTGGCGTATTTTCACCCCACTGCTGCACCAGATTGAGCTGG
AGAAGCCCAAGCCCATCCCCTATATTTATGGCAGCCGAGGCCCCACGGAGGCAGACGAGCTGATGAAGAG
AGTGGGTTTCCAGTATGAGGGCACCTACAAGTGGGTGAACCCCCACAAGCTCAGACCGGTCGCCACCATG
GTGAGCAAGGGCGAGGAGCTGTTCACCGGGGTGGTGCCCATCCTGGTCGAGCTGGACGGCGACGTAAACG
GCCACAAGTTCAGCGTGTCCGGCGAGGGCGAGGGCGATGCCACCTACGGCAAGCTGACCCTGAAGCTGAT
CTGCACCACCGGCAAGCTGCCCGTGCCCTGGCCCACCCTCGTGACCACCCTGGGCTACGGCCTGCAGTGC
TTCGCCCGCTACCCCGACCACATGAAGCAGCACGACTTCTTCAAGTCCGCCATGCCCGAAGGCTACGTCC
AGGAGCGCACCATCTTCTTCAAGGACGACGGCAACTACAAGACCCGCGCCGAGGTGAAGTTCGAGGGCGA
CACCCTGGTGAACCGCATCGAGCTGAAGGGCATCGACTTCAAGGAGGACGGCAACATCCTGGGGCACAAG
CTGGAGTACAACTACAACAGCCACAACGTCTATATCACCGCCGACAAGCAGAAGAACGGCATCAAGGCCA
ACTTCAAGATCCGCCACAACATCGAGGACGGCGGCGTGCAGCTCGCCGACCACTACCAGCAGAACACCCC
CATCGGCGACGGCCCCGTGCTGCTGCCCGACAACCACTACCTGAGCTACCAGTCCAAACTGAGCAAAGAC
CCCAACGAGAAGCGCGATCACATGGTCCTGCTGGAGTTCGTGACCGCCGCCGGGATCACTCTCGGCATGG
ACGAGCTGTACAAGTAAAGCGGCCGCGACTCTAGATCATAATCACACCCAGCTTTCTTGTACAAAGTGGG
GGATCCAGACATGATAAGATACATTGATGAGTTTGGACAAACCACAACTAGAATGCAGTGAAAAAAATGC
TTTATTTGTGAAATTTGTGATGCTATTGCTTTATTTGTAACCATTATAAGCTGCAATAAACAAGTTAACA
ACAACAATTGCATTCATTTTATGTTTCAGGTTCAGGGGGAGGTGTGGGAGGTTTTTTCCAACTTTATTAT
ACATAGTTGATAATTCACTGGCCGTCGTTTTACGGTACCATCGATGATGATCCAGACATGATAAGATACA
TTGATGAGTTTGGACAAACCACAACTAGAATGCAGTGAAAAAAATGCTTTATTTGTGAAATTTGTGATGC
TATTGCTTTATTTGTAACCATTATAAGCTGCAATAAACAAGTTAACAACAACAATTGCATTCATTTTATG
TTTCAGGTTCAGGGGGAGGTGTGGGAGGTTTTTTAAAGCAAGTAAAACCTCTACAAATGTGGTATGGCTG
ATTATGATCCTCTAGATCAGATCTGCGAAGATACGGCCACGGGTGCTCTTGATCCTGTGGCTGATTTTGG
ACTGTGCTGCTCGCAGCTGCTGATGAATCACATACTTCCTCCATTTTCTTCCACTGATTGACTGTTATAA
TTTCCCTAATTTCCAGGTCAAGGTGCTGTGCATTGTGGTAATAGATGTGACATGACGTCACTTCCAAAGG
ACCAATGAACATGTCTGACCAATTTCATATAATGTGAAAACGATTTTCATAGGCAGAATAAATAACATTT
AAATTAAACTGGGCATCAGCGCAATTCAATTGGTTTGGTAATAGCAAGGGAAAATAGAATGAAGTGATCT
CCAAAAAATAAGTACTTTTTGACTGTAAATAAAATTGTAAGGAGTAAAAAGTACTTTTTTTTCTAAAAAA
ATGTAATTAAGTAAAAGTAAAAGTATTGATTTTTAATTGTACTCAAGTAAAGTAAAAATCCCCAAAAATA
ATACTTAAGTACAGTAATCAAGTAAAATTACTCAAGTACTTTACACCTCTGGTTCTTGACCCCCTACCTT
CAGCAAGCCCAGCAGATCCACTAGTTCTAGAGCGGCCGCCACCGCGGTGGAGCTCCAGCTTTTGTTCCCT
TTAGTGAGGGTTAATTGCGCGCTTGGCGTAATCATGGTCATAGCTGTTTCCTGTGTGAAATTGTTATCCG
CTCACAATTCCACACAACATACGAGCCGGAAGCATAAAGTGTAAAGCCTGGGGTGCCTAATGAGTGAGCT
AACTCACATTAATTGCGTTGCGCTCACTGCCCGCTTTCCAGTCGGGAAACCTGTCGTGCCAGCTGCATTA
ATGAATCGGCCAACGCGCGGGGAGAGGCGGTTTGCGTATTGGGCGCTCTTCCGCTTCCTCGCTCACTGAC
TCGCTGCGCTCGGTCGTTCGGCTGCGGCGAGCGGT
